>Addgene plasmid #142781 | TFORF1298 | addgene full sequence | sequence record 395847 | Addgene NGS Result
TTAATGTAGTCTTATGCAATACTCTTGTAGTCTTGCAACATGGTAACGATGAGTTAGCAACATGCCTTAC
AAGGAGAGAAAAAGCACCGTGCATGCCGATTGGTGGAAGTAAGGTGGTACGATCGTGCCTTATTAGGAAG
GCAACAGACGGGTCTGACATGGATTGGACGAACCACTGAATTGCCGCATTGCAGAGATATTGTATTTAAG
TGCCTAGCTCGATACATAAACGGGTCTCTCTGGTTAGACCAGATCTGAGCCTGGGAGCTCTCTGGCTAAC
TAGGGAACCCACTGCTTAAGCCTCAATAAAGCTTGCCTTGAGTGCTTCAAGTAGTGTGTGCCCGTCTGTT
GTGTGACTCTGGTAACTAGAGATCCCTCAGACCCTTTTAGTCAGTGTGGAAAATCTCTAGCAGTGGCGCC
CGAACAGGGACTTGAAAGCGAAAGGGAAACCAGAGGAGCTCTCTCGACGCAGGACTCGGCTTGCTGAAGC
GCGCACGGCAAGAGGCGAGGGGCGGCGACTGGTGAGTACGCCAAAAATTTTGACTAGCGGAGGCTAGAAG
GAGAGAGATGGGTGCGAGAGCGTCAGTATTAAGCGGGGGAGAATTAGATCGCGATGGGAAAAAATTCGGT
TAAGGCCAGGGGGAAAGAAAAAATATAAATTAAAACATATAGTATGGGCAAGCAGGGAGCTAGAACGATT
CGCAGTTAATCCTGGCCTGTTAGAAACATCAGAAGGCTGTAGACAAATACTGGGACAGCTACAACCATCC
CTTCAGACAGGATCAGAAGAACTTAGATCATTATATAATACAGTAGCAACCCTCTATTGTGTGCATCAAA
GGATAGAGATAAAAGACACCAAGGAAGCTTTAGACAAGATAGAGGAAGAGCAAAACAAAAGTAAGACCAC
CGCACAGCAAGCGGCCGCTGATCTTCAGACCTGGAGGAGGAGATATGAGGGACAATTGGAGAAGTGAATT
ATATAAATATAAAGTAGTAAAAATTGAACCATTAGGAGTAGCACCCACCAAGGCAAAGAGAAGAGTGGTG
CAGAGAGAAAAAAGAGCAGTGGGAATAGGAGCTTTGTTCCTTGGGTTCTTGGGAGCAGCAGGAAGCACTA
TGGGCGCAGCGTCAATGACGCTGACGGTACAGGCCAGACAATTATTGTCTGGTATAGTGCAGCAGCAGAA
CAATTTGCTGAGGGCTATTGAGGCGCAACAGCATCTGTTGCAACTCACAGTCTGGGGCATCAAGCAGCTC
CAGGCAAGAATCCTGGCTGTGGAAAGATACCTAAAGGATCAACAGCTCCTGGGGATTTGGGGTTGCTCTG
GAAAACTCATTTGCACCACTGCTGTGCCTTGGAATGCTAGTTGGAGTAATAAATCTCTGGAACAGATTTG
GAATCACACGACCTGGATGGAGTGGGACAGAGAAATTAACAATTACACAAGCTTAATACACTCCTTAATT
GAAGAATCGCAAAACCAGCAAGAAAAGAATGAACAAGAATTATTGGAATTAGATAAATGGGCAAGTTTGT
GGAATTGGTTTAACATAACAAATTGGCTGTGGTATATAAAATTATTCATAATGATAGTAGGAGGCTTGGT
AGGTTTAAGAATAGTTTTTGCTGTACTTTCTATAGTGAATAGAGTTAGGCAGGGATATTCACCATTATCG
TTTCAGACCCACCTCCCAACCCCGAGGGGACCCATGCATTGCATCTCAATTAGTCAGCAACCAGGTGTGG
AAAGTCCCCAGGCTCCCCAGCAGGCAGAAGTATGCAAAGCATGCGTCTCAATTAGTCAGCAACCATAGTC
CCGCCCCTAACTCCGCCCATCCCGCCCCTAACTCCGCCCAGTTCCGCCCATTCTCCGCCCCATGGCTGAC
TAATTTTTTTTATTTATGCAGAGGCCGAGGCCGCCTCGGCCTCTGAGCTATTCCAGAAGTAGTGAGGAGG
CTTTTTTGGAGGCCTAGGCTTTTGCAAAAAGCTTTCTAGAGGTACCACCGGAGCTTACCATGACCGAGTA
CAAGCCCACGGTGCGCCTCGCCACCCGCGACGACGTCCCCAGGGCCGTACGCACCCTCGCCGCCGCGTTC
GCCGACTACCCCGCCACGCGCCACACCGTCGATCCGGACCGCCACATCGAGCGGGTCACCGAGCTGCAAG
AACTCTTCCTCACGCGCGTCGGGCTCGACATCGGCAAGGTGTGGGTCGCGGACGACGGCGCCGCCGTGGC
GGTCTGGACCACGCCGGAGAGCGTCGAAGCGGGGGCGGTGTTCGCCGAGATCGGCCCGCGCATGGCCGAG
TTGAGCGGTTCCCGGCTGGCCGCGCAGCAACAGATGGAAGGCCTCCTGGCGCCGCACCGGCCCAAGGAGC
CCGCGTGGTTCCTGGCCACCGTCGGCGTCTCGCCCGACCACCAGGGCAAGGGTCTGGGCAGCGCCGTCGT
GCTCCCCGGAGTGGAGGCGGCCGAGCGCGCCGGGGTGCCCGCCTTCCTGGAGACCTCCGCGCCCCGCAAC
CTCCCCTTCTACGAGCGGCTCGGCTTCACCGTCACCGCCGACGTCGAGGTGCCCGAAGGACCGCGCACCT
GGTGCATGACCCGCAAGCCCGGTGCCAGTTAACGAATTCTAGATCTTGAGACAAATGGCAGTATTCATCC
ACAATTTTAAAAGAAAAGGGGGGATTGGGGGGTACAGTGCAGGGGAAAGAATAGTAGACATAATAGCAAC
AGACATACAAACTAAAGAATTACAAAAACAAATTACAAAAATTCAAAATTTTCGGGTTTATTACAGGGAC
AGCAGAGATCCACTTTGGCGCCGGCTCGAGGCCTGCAGGTGCAAAGATGGATAAAGTTTTAAACAGAGAG
GAATCTTTGCAGCTAATGGACCTTCTAGGTCTTGAAAGGAGTGGGAATTGGCTCCGGTGCCCGTCAGTGG
GCAGAGCGCACATCGCCCACAGTCCCCGAGAAGTTGGGGGGAGGGGTCGGCAATTGAACCGGTGCCTAGA
GAAGGTGGCGCGGGGTAAACTGGGAAAGTGATGTCGTGTACTGGCTCCGCCTTTTTCCCGAGGGTGGGGG
AGAACCGTATATAAGTGCAGTAGTCGCCGTGAACGTTCTTTTTCGCAACGGGTTTGCCGCCAGAACACAG
GTAAGTGCCGTGTGTGGTTCCCGCGGGCCTGGCCTCTTTACGGGTTATGGCCCTTGCGTGCCTTGAATTA
CTTCCACCTGGCTGCAGTACGTGATTCTTGATCCCGAGCTTCGGGTTGGAAGTGGGTGGGAGAGTTCGAG
GCCTTGCGCTTAAGGAGCCCCTTCGCCTCGTGCTTGAGTTGAGGCCTGGCCTGGGCGCTGGGGCCGCCGC
GTGCGAATCTGGTGGCACCTTCGCGCCTGTCTCGCTGCTTTCGATAAGTCTCTAGCCATTTAAAATTTTT
GATGACCTGCTGCGACGCTTTTTTTCTGGCAAGATAGTCTTGTAAATGCGGGCCAAGATCTGCACACTGG
TATTTCGGTTTTTGGGGCCGCGGGCGGCGACGGGGCCCGTGCGTCCCAGCGCACATGTTCGGCGAGGCGG
GGCCTGCGAGCGCGGCCACCGAGAATCGGACGGGGGTAGTCTCAAGCTGGCCGGCCTGCTCTGGTGCCTG
GCCTCGCGCCGCCGTGTATCGCCCCGCCCTGGGCGGCAAGGCTGGCCCGGTCGGCACCAGTTGCGTGAGC
GGAAAGATGGCCGCTTCCCGGCCCTGCTGCAGGGAGCTCAAAATGGAGGACGCGGCGCTCGGGAGAGCGG
GCGGGTGAGTCACCCACACAAAGGAAAAGGGCCTTTCCGTCCTCAGCCGTCGCTTCATGTGACTCCACGG
AGTACCGGGCGCCGTCCAGGCACCTCGATTAGTTCTCGAGCTTTTGGAGTACGTCGTCTTTAGGTTGGGG
GGAGGGGTTTTATGCGATGGAGTTTCCCCACACTGAGTGGGTGGAGACTGAAGTTAGGCCAGCTTGGCAC
TTGATGTAATTCTCCTTGGAATTTGCCCTTTTTGAGTTTGGATCTTGGTTCATTCTCAAGCCTCAGACAG
TGGTTCAAAGTTTTTTTCTTCCATTTCAGGTGTCGTGAGGCTAGCACCGCCACCATGAACGCGAGCAGCG
AGGGCGAGAGCTTCGCGGGCTCGGTGCAAATTCCAGGTGGCACAACGGTGCTGGTGGAGCTGACTCCCGA
CATCCATATCTGCGGCATCTGCAAGCAGCAGTTTAACAACCTGGATGCCTTTGTAGCTCACAAGCAAAGT
GGCTGCCAGCTGACAGGCACATCCGCAGCAGCCCCCAGCACGGTCCAGTTTGTATCGGAGGAAACAGTGC
CTGCCACCCAGACTCAGACCACCACCAGAACCATCACCTCGGAGACCCAGACAATCACAGTTTCAGCTCC
AGAATTTGTTTTTGAACATGGCTATCAAACTTACCTGCCCACGGAAAGTAATGAAAACCAGACAGCCACT
GTCATCTCTCTCCCTGCCAAGTCACGCACCAAAAAGCCCACAACACCACCTGCTCAGAAAAGGCTTAACT
GTTGCTATCCAGGTTGCCAATTCAAGACTGCTTATGGCATGAAGGACATGGAGCGGCATTTAAAAATTCA
CACGGGAGACAAACCCCATAAGTGTGAAGTCTGTGGCAAGTGCTTTAGCCGGAAAGACAAGCTGAAAACT
CACATGCGGTGCCACACGGGCGTGAAGCCCTACAAGTGTAAGACGTGTGACTACGCCGCTGCCGACAGCA
GCAGCCTCAACAAGCACCTGAGGATCCACTCGGACGAGCGGCCCTTCAAATGCCAGATCTGCCCCTACGC
CAGCCGCAACTCCAGCCAGCTCACTGTCCACCTGCGATCCCACACGGGGGACGCCCCCTTCCAGTGCTGG
CTCTGTAGCGCCAAGTTCAAAATCAGCTCGGACTTGAAAAGGCACATGCGGGTGCACTCGGGGGAGAAGC
CTTTCAAGTGCGAGTTCTGCAATGTCCGCTGCACCATGAAGGGGAACCTCAAGTCGCACATCCGTATCAA
GCACAGCGGGAATAACTTCAAGTGTCCTCATTGCGACTTCCTGGGTGACAGCAAAGCCACCCTCCGGAAG
CACAGCCGCGTGCACCAGTCGGAGCATCCTGAGAAGTGCTCGGAATGCAGCTACTCCTGCTCCAGCAAGG
CCGCCCTGCGCATCCACGAGCGTATCCACTGCACCGACCGCCCTTTCAAGTGCAACTACTGCAGCTTCGA
CACCAAACAGCCCAGCAACCTGAGCAAGCACATGAAGAAGTTCCATGGGGACATGGTTAAGACTGAGGCT
CTAGAGAGGAAGGACACCGGCAGGCAGAGCAGCCGGCAGGTGGCCAAGCTGGATGCCAAGAAGAGTTTCC
ACTGCGATATATGCGATGCCTCCTTCATGCGGGAGGACTCGCTCCGCAGCCACAAGAGACAGCACAGTGA
GTACAGTGAGAGTAAGAACTCGGACGTGACCGTTCTCCAGTTTCAGATCGACCCCAGCAAGCAGCCCGCC
ACGCCCCTCACTGTGGGACACCTCCAGGTGCCCCTCCAGCCCAGCCAAGTGCCCCAGTTCAGCGAGGGAA
GAGTCAAAATCATCGTTGGGCATCAGGTGCCCCAGGCGAACACCATCGTCCAGGCTGCCGCCGCTGCAGT
GAACATCGTCCCGCCTGCCTTGGTGGCCCAGAACCCAGAGGAACTCCCAGGGAACAGCCGGCTGCAGATC
CTGCGCCAGGTCAGTCTGATCGCCCCCCCTCAGTCCTCGCGGTGTCCGAGCGAGGCGGGCGCAATGACCC
AGCCGGCTGTCCTGCTGACCACCCACGAGCAGACGGACGGAGCCACTCTGCACCAGACTCTCATCCCCAC
GGCCTCAGGTGGCCCCCAGGAAGGCTCTGGCAATCAAACTTTCATTACCAGTTCGGGTATTACTTGCACT
GACTTTGAAGGCCTAAACGCCTTGATTCAGGAGGGGACAGCAGAAGTGACAGTGGTGAGCGATGGAGGCC
AGAACATCGCAGTGGCCACCACAGCGCCACCGGTCTTCTCCTCCTCTTCCCAGCAAGAACTACCCAAGCA
GACCTACTCCATCATTCAAGGGGCAGCCCATCCAGCTTTGCTCTGTCCCGCCGACTCCATTCCAGATTAG
TAATGAACTAGTCCGTAACTTGAAAGTATTTCGATTTCTTGGCTTTATATATCTTGTGGAAAGGACGACT
GCAAATACTATGCGGTTCCACCACGCGTTAAGTCGACAATCAACCTCTGGATTACAAAATTTGTGAAAGA
TTGACTGGTATTCTTAACTATGTTGCTCCTTTTACGCTATGTGGATACGCTGCTTTAATGCCTTTGTATC
ATGCTATTGCTTCCCGTATGGCTTTCATTTTCTCCTCCTTGTATAAATCCTGGTTGCTGTCTCTTTATGA
GGAGTTGTGGCCCGTTGTCAGGCAACGTGGCGTGGTGTGCACTGTGTTTGCTGACGCAACCCCCACTGGT
TGGGGCATTGCCACCACCTGTCAGCTCCTTTCCGGGACTTTCGCTTTCCCCCTCCCTATTGCCACGGCGG
AACTCATCGCCGCCTGCCTTGCCCGCTGCTGGACAGGGGCTCGGCTGTTGGGCACTGACAATTCCGTGGT
GTTGTCGGGGAAATCATCGTCCTTTCCTTGGCTGCTCGCCTGTGTTGCCACCTGGATTCTGCGCGGGACG
TCCTTCTGCTACGTCCCTTCGGCCCTCAATCCAGCGGACCTTCCTTCCCGCGGCCTGCTGCCGGCTCTGC
GGCCTCTTCCGCGTCTTCGCCTTCGCCCTCAGACGAGTCGGATCTCCCTTTGGGCCGCCTCCCCGCGTCG
ACTTTAAGACCAATGACTTACAAGGCAGCTGTAGATCTTAGCCACTTTTTAAAAGAAAAGGGGGGACTGG
AAGGGCTAATTCACTCCCAACGAAGACAAGATCTGCTTTTTGCTTGTACTGGGTCTCTCTGGTTAGACCA
GATCTGAGCCTGGGAGCTCTCTGGCTAACTAGGGAACCCACTGCTTAAGCCTCAATAAAGCTTGCCTTGA
GTGCTTCAAGTAGTGTGTGCCCGTCTGTTGTGTGACTCTGGTAACTAGAGATCCCTCAGACCCTTTTAGT
CAGTGTGGAAAATCTCTAGCAGTACGTATAGTAGTTCATGTCATCTTATTATTCAGTATTTATAACTTGC
AAAGAAATGAATATCAGAGAGTGAGAGGAACTTGTTTATTGCAGCTTATAATGGTTACAAATAAAGCAAT
AGCATCACAAATTTCACAAATAAAGCATTTTTTTCACTGCATTCTAGTTGTGGTTTGTCCAAACTCATCA
ATGTATCTTATCATGTCTGGCTCTAGCTATCCCGCCCCTAACTCCGCCCATCCCGCCCCTAACTCCGCCC
AGTTCCGCCCATTCTCCGCCCCATGGCTGACTAATTTTTTTTATTTATGCAGAGGCCGAGGCCGCCTCGG
CCTCTGAGCTATTCCAGAAGTAGTGAGGAGGCTTTTTTGGAGGCCTAGGGACGTACCCAATTCGCCCTAT
AGTGAGTCGTATTACGCGCGCTCACTGGCCGTCGTTTTACAACGTCGTGACTGGGAAAACCCTGGCGTTA
CCCAACTTAATCGCCTTGCAGCACATCCCCCTTTCGCCAGCTGGCGTAATAGCGAAGAGGCCCGCACCGA
TCGCCCTTCCCAACAGTTGCGCAGCCTGAATGGCGAATGGG
[124 nt withheld, positions 7742-7865]
C
[91 nt withheld, positions 7867-7957]
A
[49 nt withheld, positions 7959-8007]
CCTTTGACGTTGGAGTCCACGTTCTTT
[37 nt withheld, positions 8035-8071]
ACCCTATCTCGGTCTATTCTTTTGATTTATAAGGGATTTTGCCGATTTCGGCCTATTGGTTAAAAAATGA
GCTGATTTAACAAAAATTTAACGCGAATTTTAACAAAATATTAACGCTTACAATTTAGGTGGCACTTTTC
GGGGAAATGTGCGCGGAACCCCTATTTGTTTATTTTTCTAAATACATTCAAATATGTATCCGCTCATGAG
ACAATAACCCTGATAAATGCTTCAATAATATTGAAAAAGGAAGAGTATGAGTATTCAACATTTCCGTGTC
GCCCTTATTCCCTTTTTTGCGGCATTTTGCCTTCCTGTTTTTGCTCACCCAGAAACGCTGGTGAAAGTAA
AAGATGCTGAAGATCAGTTGGGTGCACGAGTGGGTTACATCGAACTGGATCTCAACAGCGGTAAGATCCT
TGAGAGTTTTCGCCCCGAAGAACGTTTTCCAATGATGAGCACTTTTAAAGTTCTGCTATGTGGCGCGGTA
TTATCCCGTATTGACGCCGGGCAAGAGCAACTCGGTCGCCGCATACACTATTCTCAGAATGACTTGGTTG
AGTACTCACCAGTCACAGAAAAGCATCTTACGGATGGCATGACAGTAAGAGAATTATGCAGTGCTGCCAT
AACCATGAGTGATAACACTGCGGCCAACTTACTTCTGACAACGATCGGAGGACCGAAGGAGCTAACCGCT
TTTTTGCACAACATGGGGGATCATGTAACTCGCCTTGATCGTTGGGAACCGGAGCTGAATGAAGCCATAC
CAAACGACGAGCGTGACACCACGATGCCTGTAGCAATGGCAACAACGTTGCGCAAACTATTAACTGGCGA
ACTACTTACTCTAGCTTCCCGGCAACAATTAATAGACTGGATGGAGGCGGATAAAGTTGCAGGACCACTT
CTGCGCTCGGCCCTTCCGGCTGGCTGGTTTATTGCTGATAAATCTGGAGCCGGTGAGCGTGGGTCTCGCG
GTATCATTGCAGCACTGGGGCCAGATGGTAAGCCCTCCCGTATCGTAGTTATCTACACGACGGGGAGTCA
GGCAACTATGGATGAACGAAATAGACAGATCGCTGAGATAGGTGCCTCACTGATTAAGCATTGGTAACTG
TCAGACCAAGTTTACTCATATATACTTTAGATTGATTTAAAACTTCATTTTTAATTTAAAAGGATCTAGG
TGAAGATCCTTTTTGATAATCTCATGACCAAAATCCCTTAACGTGAGTTTTCGTTCCACTGAGCGTCAGA
CCCCGTAGAAAAGATCAAAGGATCTTCTTGAGATCCTTTTTTTCTGCGCGTAATCTGCTGCTTGCAAACA
AAAAAACCACCGCTACCAGCGGTGGTTTGTTTGCCGGATCAAGAGCTACCAACTCTTTTTCCGAAGGTAA
CTGGCTTCAGCAGAGCGCAGATACCAAATACTGTTCTTCTAGTGTAGCCGTAGTTAGGCCACCACTTCAA
GAACTCTGTAGCACCGCCTACATACCTCGCTCTGCTAATCCTGTTACCAGTGGCTGCTGCCAGTGGCGAT
AAGTCGTGTCTTACCGGGTTGGACTCAAGACGATAGTTACCGGATAAGGCGCAGCGGTCGGGCTGAACGG
GGGGTTCGTGCACACAGCCCAGCTTGGAGCGAACGACCTACACCGAACTGAGATACCTACAGCGTGAGCT
ATGAGAAAGCGCCACGCTTCCCGAAGGGAGAAAGGCGGACAGGTATCCGGTAAGCGGCAGGGTCGGAACA
GGAGAGCGCACGAGGGAGCTTCCAGGGGGAAACGCCTGGTATCTTTATAGTCCTGTCGGGTTTCGCCACC
TCTGACTTGAGCGTCGATTTTTGTGATGCTCGTCAGGGGGGCGGAGCCTATGGAAAAACGCCAGCAACGC
GGCCTTTTTACGGTTCCTGGCCTTTTGCTGGCCTTTTGCTCACATGTTCTTTCCTGCGTTATCCCCTGAT
TCTGTGGATAACCGTATTACCGCCTTTGAGTGAGCTGATACCGCTCGCCGCAGCCGAACGACCGAGCGCA
GCGAGTCAGTGAGCGAGGAAGCGGAAGAGCGCCCAATACGCAAACCGCCTCTCCCCGCGCGTTGGCCGAT
TCATTAATGCAGCTGGCACGACAGGTTTCCCGACTGGAAAGCGGGCAGTGAGCGCAACGCAATTAATGTG
AGTTAGCTCACTCATTAGGCACCCCAGGCTTTACACTTTATGCTTCCGGCTCGTATGTTGTGTGGAATTG
TGAGCGGATAACAATTTCACACAGGAAACAGCTATGACCATGATTACGCCAAGCGCGCAATTAACCCTCA
CTAAAGGGAACAAAAGCTGGAGCTGCAAGC
Features (pLannotate 1.2.2; 31 found; start..end, strand, type, name):
      5..231     +  promoter       RSV promoter: Rous sarcoma virus enhancer/promoter
    232..412     +  LTR            5' LTR (truncated): truncated 5' long terminal repeat (LTR) from HIV-1
    459..584     +  misc_feature   HIV-1 Ψ: packaging signal of human immunodeficiency virus type 1
    568..931     +  CDS            HIV-1 gag (fragment): gag protein from human immunodeficiency virus 1; gag
   1077..1310    +  misc_feature   RRE: The Rev response element (RRE) of HIV-1 allows for Rev-dependent mRNA export from the nucleus to the cytoplasm.
   1687..1713    +  CDS            Rev (fragment): human immunodeficiency virus 1 (HIV-1) Rev protein; rev; enhances nuclear export of unspliced and incompletely spliced viral mRNAs
   1720..1743    +  promoter       SV40 promoter (fragment): SV40 early promoter
   1744..1815    +  promoter       SV40 promoter (fragment): SV40 enhancer and early promoter
   1839..1974    +  rep_origin     SV40 ori: SV40 origin of replication
   2020..2616    +  CDS            PuroR (fragment): puromycin N-acetyltransferase; pac from Streptomyces; confers resistance to puromycin
   2665..2782    +  misc_feature   cPPT/CTS: central polypurine tract and central termination sequence of HIV-1
   2847..2913    +  CDS            small t antigen (fragment): SV40 (simian virus 40) small t antigen
   2920..4098    +  promoter       EF-1α promoter: strong constitutive promoter for human elongation factor EF-1α
   4445..5578    +  CDS            ZFP64 (fragment): ZF64B_HUMAN - Also known as ZNF338 Experimental evidence at protein level: Swiss-Prot protein existence level 1. May be involved in transcriptional regulation. From Homo sapiens (Human).
   6173..6226    +  promoter       U6 promoter (fragment): RNA polymerase III promoter for human U6 snRNA
   6268..6856    +  misc_feature   WPRE: woodchuck hepatitis virus posttranscriptional regulatory element
   6907..6926    +  misc_feature   cPPT/CTS (fragment): central polypurine tract and central termination sequence of HIV-1
   6928..7161    +  LTR            3' LTR (ΔU3): self-inactivating 3' long terminal repeat (LTR) from HIV-1
   7239..7360    +  polyA_signal   SV40 poly(A) signal: SV40 polyadenylation signal
   7400..7535    +  rep_origin     SV40 ori: SV40 origin of replication
   7556..7574    -  promoter       T7 promoter: promoter for bacteriophage T7 RNA polymerase
   7582..7737    +  CDS            lacZα (fragment): LacZα fragment of β-galactosidase; lacZ fragment
   7742..8170    +  rep_origin     f1 ori (sequence partly withheld): f1 bacteriophage origin of replication; arrow indicates direction of (+) strand synthesis
   8223..8327    +  promoter       AmpR promoter: bla
   8328..9188    +  CDS            AmpR: β-lactamase; bla; confers resistance to ampicillin, carbenicillin, and related antibiotics
   9359..9947    +  rep_origin     ori: high-copy-number ColE1/pMB1/pBR322/pUC origin of replication
  10130..10222   +  CDS            lacI (fragment): lac repressor; lacI; The lac repressor binds to the lac operator to inhibit transcription in E. coli. This inhibition can be relieved by adding lactose or isopropyl-β-D-thiogalactopyranoside (IPTG).
  10235..10256   +  protein_bind   CAP binding site: CAP binding activates transcription in the presence of cAMP. E. coli catabolite activator protein
  10271..10301   +  promoter       lac promoter: promoter for the E. coli lac operon
  10309..10325   +  protein_bind   lac operator: The lac repressor binds to the lac operator to inhibit transcription in E. coli. This inhibition can be relieved by adding lactose or isopropyl-β-D-thiogalactopyranoside (IPTG). lac repressor encoded by lacI
  10370..10388   +  promoter       T3 promoter: promoter for bacteriophage T3 RNA polymerase
