[The description below was written by a language model from this plasmid's Addgene catalogue record and pLannotate feature annotations shown in this document.]
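Description:
TFORF1298 is a lentiviral mammalian expression plasmid built on the pLX_TRC317 backbone and carrying the human zinc-finger transcription factor ZFP64 (also known as ZNF338) as a synthesized open reading frame. It belongs to a large barcoded transcription factor ORF collection in which each ORF is paired with a unique 24-bp barcode, so that the factor delivered to a cell can be identified by sequencing in pooled overexpression screens such as directed differentiation experiments. In bacteria the plasmid is maintained through a high-copy ColE1/pUC-type origin and an ampicillin resistance gene. An f1 origin and remnants of a lac/T7/T3 cloning region are also present in the backbone. The depositor warns that the plasmid can recombine during propagation.

The viral portion has a third-generation layout. An RSV promoter drives a truncated HIV-1 5' LTR, followed by the Ψ packaging signal with a partial gag sequence and the Rev response element, and the transfer region ends in a self-inactivating ΔU3 3' LTR followed by an SV40 polyadenylation signal. Within the provirus, an SV40 early promoter/origin drives the puromycin N-acetyltransferase gene for selecting transduced cells. A cPPT/CTS element, which aids nuclear import of the viral genome, precedes the EF-1α promoter that constitutively expresses ZFP64. A WPRE downstream of the ORF enhances transcript stability and expression. The automated annotation matches only part of the recorded 2,147-bp insert to a ZFP64 protein entry, which may reflect isoform differences from the reference. It does not mark the barcode, so the barcode's exact position is not stated in the record.
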