Addgene plasmid #142781: TFORF1298
Purpose: Lentiviral vector for overexpressing transcription factor ORFs with unique 24-bp barcodes. Barcodes facilitate identification of transcription factors in pooled screens.
Depositing lab: Feng Zhang. Depositing organization: Broad Institute. Publication: A transcription factor atlas of directed differentiation. Joung J, Ma S, Tay T, Geiger-Schuller KR, Kirchgatterer PC, Verdine VK, Guo B, Arias-Garcia MA, Allen WE, Singh A, Kuksenko O, Abudayyeh OO, Gootenberg JS, Fu Z, Macrae RK, Buenrostro JD, Regev A, Zhang F. Cell. 2023 Jan 5;186(1):209-229.e26. doi: 10.1016/j.cell.2022.11.026. PubMed 36608654.
Backbone
  Vector backbone: pLX_TRC317
  Backbone manufacturer: Broad Institute Genetic Perturbation Platform
  Backbone size w/o insert (bp): 8264
  Vector type: Mammalian Expression, Lentiviral
  Selectable markers: Puromycin
Growth in bacteria
  Bacterial resistance: Ampicillin, 100 μg/mL
  Growth temperature: 37°C
  Growth strain: NEB Stable
  Copy number: High Copy
Gene/Insert
  Gene/Insert name: ZFP64
  Species: H. sapiens (human)
  Insert size (bp): 2147
  Entrez Gene: ZFP64 (a.k.a. MGC940, ZNF338)
  Promoter: EF1a
  Cloning method: Unknown
  Sequencing primers: 5′ GGGTGGAGACTGAAGTTAGGCCAG; 3′ CACATAGCGTAAAAGGAGCAACATAG
Terms and licenses: Academic/Nonprofit Terms; Industry Terms: Not Available to Industry
Depositor comments: NM_018197,ENST00000216923 . The transcription factor ORF portion of this plasmid was synthesized by Genewiz. Please test multiple small colonies in case of plasmid recombination. To make this collection available in a timely manner, a portion of this collection was not fully sequenced by Addgene. If an Addgene verified full plasmid sequence is not available, please contact us prior to placing an order to request the full sequence.
How to cite: TFORF1298 was a gift from Feng Zhang (Addgene plasmid # 142781 ; http://n2t.net/addgene:142781 ; RRID:Addgene_142781)
