>Addgene plasmid #142781 | TFORF1298 | depositor partial sequence | sequence record 280481 | Insert
ACCGCCACCATGAACGCGAGCAGCGAGGGCGAGAGCTTCGCGGGCTCGGTGCAAATTCCAGGTGGCACAA
CGGTGCTGGTGGAGCTGACTCCCGACATCCATATCTGCGGCATCTGCAAGCAGCAGTTTAACAACCTGGA
TGCCTTTGTAGCTCACAAGCAAAGTGGCTGCCAGCTGACAGGCACATCCGCAGCAGCCCCCAGCACGGTC
CAGTTTGTATCGGAGGAAACAGTGCCTGCCACCCAGACTCAGACCACCACCAGAACCATCACCTCGGAGA
CCCAGACAATCACAGTTTCAGCTCCAGAATTTGTTTTTGAACATGGCTATCAAACTTACCTGCCCACGGA
AAGTAATGAAAACCAGACAGCCACTGTCATCTCTCTCCCTGCCAAGTCACGCACCAAAAAGCCCACAACA
CCACCTGCTCAGAAAAGGCTTAACTGTTGCTATCCAGGTTGCCAATTCAAGACTGCTTATGGCATGAAGG
ACATGGAGCGGCATTTAAAAATTCACACGGGAGACAAACCCCATAAGTGTGAAGTCTGTGGCAAGTGCTT
TAGCCGGAAAGACAAGCTGAAAACTCACATGCGGTGCCACACGGGCGTGAAGCCCTACAAGTGTAAGACG
TGTGACTACGCCGCTGCCGACAGCAGCAGCCTCAACAAGCACCTGAGGATCCACTCGGACGAGCGGCCCT
TCAAATGCCAGATCTGCCCCTACGCCAGCCGCAACTCCAGCCAGCTCACTGTCCACCTGCGATCCCACAC
GGGGGACGCCCCCTTCCAGTGCTGGCTCTGTAGCGCCAAGTTCAAAATCAGCTCGGACTTGAAAAGGCAC
ATGCGGGTGCACTCGGGGGAGAAGCCTTTCAAGTGCGAGTTCTGCAATGTCCGCTGCACCATGAAGGGGA
ACCTCAAGTCGCACATCCGTATCAAGCACAGCGGGAATAACTTCAAGTGTCCTCATTGCGACTTCCTGGG
TGACAGCAAAGCCACCCTCCGGAAGCACAGCCGCGTGCACCAGTCGGAGCATCCTGAGAAGTGCTCGGAA
TGCAGCTACTCCTGCTCCAGCAAGGCCGCCCTGCGCATCCACGAGCGTATCCACTGCACCGACCGCCCTT
TCAAGTGCAACTACTGCAGCTTCGACACCAAACAGCCCAGCAACCTGAGCAAGCACATGAAGAAGTTCCA
TGGGGACATGGTTAAGACTGAGGCTCTAGAGAGGAAGGACACCGGCAGGCAGAGCAGCCGGCAGGTGGCC
AAGCTGGATGCCAAGAAGAGTTTCCACTGCGATATATGCGATGCCTCCTTCATGCGGGAGGACTCGCTCC
GCAGCCACAAGAGACAGCACAGTGAGTACAGTGAGAGTAAGAACTCGGACGTGACCGTTCTCCAGTTTCA
GATCGACCCCAGCAAGCAGCCCGCCACGCCCCTCACTGTGGGACACCTCCAGGTGCCCCTCCAGCCCAGC
CAAGTGCCCCAGTTCAGCGAGGGAAGAGTCAAAATCATCGTTGGGCATCAGGTGCCCCAGGCGAACACCA
TCGTCCAGGCTGCCGCCGCTGCAGTGAACATCGTCCCGCCTGCCTTGGTGGCCCAGAACCCAGAGGAACT
CCCAGGGAACAGCCGGCTGCAGATCCTGCGCCAGGTCAGTCTGATCGCCCCCCCTCAGTCCTCGCGGTGT
CCGAGCGAGGCGGGCGCAATGACCCAGCCGGCTGTCCTGCTGACCACCCACGAGCAGACGGACGGAGCCA
CTCTGCACCAGACTCTCATCCCCACGGCCTCAGGTGGCCCCCAGGAAGGCTCTGGCAATCAAACTTTCAT
TACCAGTTCGGGTATTACTTGCACTGACTTTGAAGGCCTAAACGCCTTGATTCAGGAGGGGACAGCAGAA
GTGACAGTGGTGAGCGATGGAGGCCAGAACATCGCAGTGGCCACCACAGCGCCACCGGTCTTCTCCTCCT
CTTCCCAGCAAGAACTACCCAAGCAGACCTACTCCATCATTCAAGGGGCAGCCCATCCAGCTTTGCTCTG
TCCCGCCGACTCCATTCCAGATTAGTAATGAACTAGTCCGTAACTTGAAAGTATTTCGATTTCTTGGCTT
TATATATCTTGTGGAAAGGACGACTGCAAATACTATGCGGTTCCACC
