>Addgene plasmid #142781 | TFORF1298 | depositor partial sequence | sequence record 280482 | Barcode
CTGCAAATACTATGCGGTTCCACC
